>Addgene plasmid #183760 | Bxb1_AJMA | addgene full sequence | sequence record 460683 | Addgene NGS Result
AGTGGTGATTTTGTGCCGAGCTGCCGGTCGGGGAGCTGTTGGCTGGCTGGTGGCAGGATATATTGTGGTG
TAAACAAATTGACGCTTAGACAACTTAATAACACATTGCGGACGTTTTTAATGTACTGGGGTTGAACACT
CTGTGCCATTGGCTCCGGTGCCCGTCAGTGGGCAGAGCGCACATCGCCCACAGTCCCCGAGAAGTTGGGG
GGAGGGGTCGGCAATTGAACCGGTGCCTAGAGAAGGTGGCGCGGGGTAAACTGGGAAAGTGATGTCGTGT
ACTGGCTCCGCCTTTTTCCCGAGGGTGGGGGAGAACCGTATATAAGTGCAGTAGTCGCCGTGAACGTTCT
TTTTCGCAACGGGTTTGCCGCCAGAACACAGGTAAGTGCCGTGTGTGGTTCCCGCGGGCCTGGCCTCTTT
ACGGGTTATGGCCCTTGCGTGCCTTGAATTACTTCCACCTGGCTGCAGTACGTGATTCTTGATCCCGAGC
TTCGGGTTGGAAGTGGGTGGGAGAGTTCGAGGCCTTGCGCTTAAGGAGCCCCTTCGCCTCGTGCTTGAGT
TGAGGCCTGGCCTGGGCGCTGGGGCCGCCGCGTGCGAATCTGGTGGCACCTTCGCGCCTGTCTCGCTGCT
TTCGATAAGTCTCTAGCCATTTAAAATTTTTGATGACCTGCTGCGACGCTTTTTTTCTGGCAAGATAGTC
TTGTAAATGCGGGCCAAGATCTGCACACTGGTATTTCGGTTTTTGGGGCCGCGGGCGGCGACGGGGCCCG
TGCGTCCCAGCGCACATGTTCGGCGAGGCGGGGCCTGCGAGCGCGGCCACCGAGAATCGGACGGGGGTAG
TCTCAAGCTGGCCGGCCTGCTCTGGTGCCTGGCCTCGCGCCGCCGTGTATCGCCCCGCCCTGGGCGGCAA
GGCTGGCCCGGTCGGCACCAGTTGCGTGAGCGGAAAGATGGCCGCTTCCCGGCCCTGCTGCAGGGAGCTC
AAAATGGAGGACGCGGCGCTCGGGAGAGCGGGCGGGTGAGTCACCCACACAAAGGAAAAGGGCCTTTCCG
TCCTCAGCCGTCGCTTCATGTGACTCCACGGAGTACCGGGCGCCGTCCAGGCACCTCGATTAGTTCTCGA
GCTTTTGGAGTACGTCGTCTTTAGGTTGGGGGGAGGGGTTTTATGCGATGGAGTTTCCCCACACTGAGTG
GGTGGAGACTGAAGTTAGGCCAGCTTGGCACTTGATGTAATTCTCCTTGGAATTTGCCCTTTTTGAGTTT
GGATCTTGGTTCATTCTCAAGCCTCAGACAGTGGTTCAAAGTTTTTTTCTTCCATTTCAGGTGTCGTGAG
GAATTCGCCACCATGGCCGGCTTGTCGACGACGGCGGTCTCCGTCGTCAGGATCATCCGGATCCATAACT
TCGTATAGCATACATTATACGAAGTTATCATGATATTCGGCAAGCAGGCATCGTAGCTGCCAATTCGGAT
CCGGAGACTAACTACGGTGAAAGAGACTTAGAAGGAGATTGAGAGATACTGGAGTTCCGCGTTACATAAC
TTACGGTAAATGGCCCGCCTGGCTGACCGCCCAACGACCCCCGCCCATTGACGTCAATAATGACGTATGT
TCCCATAGTAACGCCAATAGGGACTTTCCATTGACGTCAATGGGTGGAGTATTTACGGTAAACTGCCCAC
TTGGCAGTACATCAAGTGTATCATATGCCAAGTACGCCCCCTATTGACGTCAATGACGGTAAATGGCCCG
CCTGGCATTATGCCCAGTACATGACCTTATGGGACTTTCCTACTTGGCAGTACATCTACGTATTAGTCAT
CGCTATTACCATGGTCGAGGTGAGCCCCACGTTCTGCTTCACTCTCCCCATCTCCCCCCCCTCCCCACCC
CCAATTTTGTATTTATTTATTTTTTAATTATTTTGTGCAGCGATGGGGGCGGGGGGGGGGGGGGCGCGCG
CCRGGCGGGGCGGGGCGGGGGGGGGGGGGGGGGGGGGCGRGGCGGRGAGGTGCGGCGGCAGCCAATCAGA
GCGGCGCGCTCCGAAAGTTTCCTTTTATGGCGAGGCGGCGGCGGCGGCGGCCCTATAAAAAGCGAAGCGC
GCGGCGGGCGGGAGTCGCTGCGCGCTGCCTTCGCCCCGTGCCCCGCTCCGCCGCCGCCTCGCGCCGCCCG
CCCCGGCTCTGACTGACCGCGTTACTCCCACAGGTGAGCGGGCGGGACGGCCCTTCTCCTCCGGGCTGTA
ATTAGCGCTTGGTTTAATGACGGCTTGTTTCTTTTCTGTGGCTGCGTGAAAGCCTTGAGGGGCTCCGGGA
GGGCCCTTTGTGCGGGGGGAGCGGCTCGGGGGGTGCGTGCGTGTGTGTGTGCGTGGGGAGCGCCGCGTGC
GGCTCCGCGCTGCCCGGCGGCTGTGAGCGCTGCGGGCGCGGCGCGGGGCTTTGTGCGCTCCGCAGTGTGC
GCGAGGGGAGCGCGGCCGGGGGCGGTGCCCCGCGGTGCGGGGGGGGCTGCGAGGGGAACAAAGGCTGCGT
GCGGGGTGTGTGCGTGGGGGGGTGAGCAGGGGGTGTGGGCGCGTCGGTCGGGCTGCAACCCCCCCTGCAC
CCCCCTCCCCGAGTTGCTGAGCACGGCCCGGCTTCGGGTGCGGGGCTCCGTACGGGGCGTGGCGCGGGGC
TCGCCGTGCCGGGCGGGGGGTGGCGGCAGGTGGGGGTGCCGGGCGGGGCGGGGCCGCCTCGGGCCGGGGR
GGGCTCGGGGGRGGGGCGCGGCGGCCCCCGGAGCGCCGGCGGCTGTCGAGGCGCGGCGAGCCGCAGCCAT
TGCCTTTTATGGTAATCGTGCGAGAGGGCGCAGGGACTTCCTTTGTCCCAAATCTGTGCGGAGCCGAAAT
CTGGGAGGCGCCGCCGCACCCCCTCTAGCGGGCGCGGGGCGAAGCGGTGCGGCGCCGGCAGGAAGGAAAT
GGGCGGGGAGGGCCTTCGTGCGTCGCCGCGCCGCCGTCCCCTTCTCCCTCTCCAGCCTCGGGGCTGTCCG
CGGGGGGACGGCTGCCTTCGGGGGGGACGGGGCAGGGCGGGGTTCGGCTTCTGGCGTGTGACCGGCGGCT
CTAGAGCCTCTGCTAACCATGTTCATGCCTTCTTCTTTTTCCTACAGCTCCTGGGCAACGTGCTGGTTAT
TGTGCTGTCTCATCATTTTGGCAAAGAATTCCGATCGCGCCACCATGGAGACGACTGTGAGGTATGAACA
GGGGTCAGAGCTCACTAAAACTTCGAGCTCTCCAACAGCAGATGAGCCCACGATAAAGATTGATGATGGT
CGTGATGAGGGTAATGAACAAGACAGCTGTTCCAATACCATTAGGAGAAAAATTTCCCCGTTTGTGATGT
CATTTGGATTCAGAGTATTTGGAGTTGTGCTTATCATTGTAGACATCATAGTGGTGATTGTGGATCTGGC
CATCAGTGAGAAGAAAAGAGGCATTAGAGAGATTCTTGAAGGTGTTTCCCTGGCTATAGCACTCTTCTTC
CTTGTTGATGTTCTCATGAGAGTGTTTGTTGAAGGCTTCAAGAACTATTTCCGGTCCAAACTGAATACTT
TGGATGCAGTCATAGTAGTGGGCACTCTGCTAATTAATATGACCTACTCCTTCTCTGACCTTAGCTTTAA
CAGCCATAACGTGTATATTACCGCGGATAAACAGAAAAACGGCATTAAAGCGAACTTTACCGTGCGCCAT
AACGTGGAAGATGGCAGCGTGCAGCTGGCGGATCATTATCAGCAGAACACCCCGATTGGCGATGGCCCGG
TGCTGCTGCCGGATAACCATTATCTGAGCACCCAGACCGTGCTGAGCAAAGATCCGAACGAAAAACGCGA
TCACATGGTGCTGCTGGAATTTGTGACCGCAGCGGGCATTACACACGGCATGGATGAACTGTATGGCGGC
ACCGGCGGCAGCGCGAGCCAGGGCGAAGAACTGTTTACCGGCGTGGTGCCGATTCTGGTGGAACTGGATG
GCGATGTGAACGGCCATAAATTTAGCGTGCGCGGCGAAGGCGAAGGCGATGCGACCATTGGCAAACTGAC
CCTGAAATTTATTTGCACCACCGGCAAACTACCGGTGCCGTGGCCGACCCTGGTGACCACCTTAACCTAT
GGCGTGCAGTGCTTTAGCCGCTATCCGGATCATATGAAACGCCATGATTTTTTTAAAAGCGCGATGCCGG
AAGGCTATGTGCAGGAACGCACCATTAGCTTTAAAGATGATGGCAAATATAAAACCCGCGCGGTGGTGAA
ATTTGAAGGCGATACCCTGGTGAACCGCATTGAACTGAAAGGCACCGATTTTAAAGAAGATGGCAACATT
CTGGGGCATAAACTGGAATATAACACAGATCAGATGCCGCAGATGGTTACTCTTCTTCGAGTTCTGAGAA
TTGTTATCTTAATAAGAATATTTCGCCTGGCTTCACAGAAGAAACAACTTGAAGTGGTAACCTAGGTAAA
TTCACTCCTCAGGTGCAGGCTGCCTATCAGAAGGTGGTGGCTGGTGTGGCCAATGCCCTGGCTCACAAAT
ACCACTGAGATCTTTTTCCCTCTGCCAAAAATTATGGGGACATCATGAAGCCCCTTGAGCATCTGACTTC
TGGCTAATAAAGGAAATTTATTTTCATTGCAATAGTGTGTTGGAATTTTTTGTGTCTCTCACTCGGAAGG
ACATATGGGAGGGCAAATCATTTAAAACATCAGAATGAGTATTTGGTTTAGAGTTTGGCAACATATGCCC
ATATGCTGGCTGCCATGAACAAAGGTTGGCTATAAAGAGGTCATCAGTATATGAAACAGCCCCCTGCTGT
CCATTCCTTATTCCATAGAAAAGCCTTGACTTGAGGTTAGATTTTTTTTATATTTTGTTTTGTGTTATTT
TTTTCTTTAACATCCCTAAAATTTTCCTTACATGTTTTACTAGCCAGATTTTTCCTCCTCTCCTGACTAC
TCCCAGTCATAGCTGTCCCTCTTCTCTTATGAAGATCGGATCGCTGCAAGAATTCAAGCTTGGAGACTAA
CTACGGTGAAAGAGACTTAGAAGGAGATTGAGAGATACTGGAGTTCCGCGTTACATAACTTACGGTAAAT
GGCCCGCCTGGCTGACCGCCCAACGACCCCCGCCCATTGACGTCAATAATGACGTATGTTCCCATAGTAA
CGCCAATAGGGACTTTCCATTGACGTCAATGGGTGGAGTATTTACGGTAAACTGCCCACTTGGCAGTACA
TCAAGTGTATCATATGCCAAGTACGCCCCCTATTGACGTCAATGACGGTAAATGGCCCGCCTGGCATTAT
GCCCAGTACATGACCTTATGGGACTTTCCTACTTGGCAGTACATCTACGTATTAGTCATCGCTATTACCA
TGGTCGAGGTGAGCCCCACGTTCTGCTTCACTCTCCCCATCTCCCCCCCCTCCCCACCCCCAATTTTGTA
TTTATTTATTTTTTAATTATTTTGTGCAGCGATGGGGGCGGGGGGGGGGGGGCGCGCGCCAGGCGGGGSG
GGGGGGGGGGGGGGGGGGGGGGGGGGGGGGGGGGGGGGGGGGGGGGSRGCCAAWCAGRGSGGSGCGCYCC
GAAAGTTTCCTTTTWTGGSGRGGSGGSGGCGGCGGCGGCCCTATAAAAAGCGAAGCGCGCGGCGGGCGGG
AGTCGCTGCGCGCTGCCTTCGCCCCGTGCCCCGCTCCGCCGCCGCCTCGCGCCGCCCGCCCCGGCTCTGA
CTGACCGCGTTACTCCCACAGGTGAGCGGGCGGGACGGCCCTTCTCCTCCGGGCTGTAATTAGCGCTTGG
TTTAATGACGGCTTGTTTCTTTTCTGTGGCTGCGTGAAAGCCTTGAGGGGCTCCGGGAGGGCCCTTTGTG
CGGGGGGAGCGGCTCGGGGGGTGCGTGCGTGTGTGTGTGCGTGGGGAGCGCCGCGTGCGGCTCCGCGCTG
CCCGGCGGCTGTGAGCGCTGCGGGCGCGGCGCGGGGCTTTGTGCGCTCCGCAGTGTGCGCGAGGGGAGCG
CGGCCGGGGGCGGTGCCCCGCGGTGCGGGGGGGGCTGCGAGGGGAACAAAGGCTGCGTGCGGGGTGTGTG
CGTGGGGGGGTGAGCAGGGGGTGTGGGCGCGTCGGTCGGGCTGCAACCCCCCCTGCACCCCCCTCCCCGA
GTTGCTGAGCACGGCCCGGCTTCGGGTGCGGGGCTCCGTACGGGGCGTGGCGCGGGGCTCGCCGTGCCGG
GCGGGGGGTGGCGGCAGGTGGGGGTGCCGGGCGGGGCGGGGCCGCCTCGGGCCGGGGRGGGCTCGGGGGR
GGGGCGCGGCGGCCCCCGGAGCGCCGGCGGCTGTCGAGGCGCGGCGAGCCGCAGCCATTGCCTTTTATGG
TAATCGTGCGAGAGGGCGCAGGGACTTCCTTTGTCCCAAATCTGTGCGGAGCCGAAATCTGGGAGGCGCC
GCCGCACCCCCTCTAGCGGGCGCGGGGCGAAGCGGTGCGGCGCCGGCAGGAAGGAAATGGGCGGGGAGGG
CCTTCGTGCGTCGCCGCGCCGCCGTCCCCTTCTCCCTCTCCAGCCTCGGGGCTGTCCGCGGGGGGACGGC
TGCCTTCGGGGGGGACGGGGCAGGGCGGGGTTCGGCTTCTGGCGTGTGACCGGCGGCTCTAGAGCCTCTG
CTAACCATGTTCATGCCTTCTTCTTTTTCCTACAGCTCCTGGGCAACGTGCTGGTTATTGTGCTGTCTCA
TCATTTTGGCAAAGAATTCCGATCGCGCCACCATGCTGCAGAACGAGCTTGCTCTTAAGTTGGCTGGACT
TGATATTAACAAGACTGGAGGAGGTTCTCATCATCATCATCATCATGGTATGGCTAGCATGACTGGTGGA
CAGCAAATGGGTCGGGATCTGTACGACGATGACGATAAGGATCTCGCAACAATGGTCGACTCATCGCGAC
GTAAGTGGAATAAGTGGGGTCACGCAGTCAGAGCTATAGGTCGGCTGAGCTCAGCGAACAACACCGAAAT
GATGTACCCAGCGGATGGTGGTCTGCGTGGTTACACTCACATGGCGCTGAAAGTTGATGGCGGCGGTCAC
CTGTCCTGTTCTTTCGTGACCACCTACCGCTCCAAAAAGACTGTCGGCAACATTAAGATGCCTGCCATTC
ATTACGTCAGCCACCGTCTGGAGCGCCTGGAGGAGAGCGATAACGAAATGTTTGTCGTACAGCGTGAACA
CGCAGTTGCCAAGTTTGTGGGCCTGGGTGGTGGCGGCGGTACCGGAGGGAGCATGAACTCCCTGATCAAG
GAGAACATGCGTATGAAAGTGGTTCTGGAAGGCTCCGTAAACGGCCACCAGTTCAAATGCACTGGTGAAG
GCGAAGGCAACCCGTATATGGGCACCCAGACTATGCGTATCAAAGTGATCGAGGGTGGTCCGCTGCCGTT
TGCGTTCGACATCCTGGCGACGTCCTTTATGTATGGCTCCCGTACCTTCATCAAATATCCGAAAGGCATC
CCGGATTTCTTTAAGCAGTCCTTCCCGGAAGGTTTTACCTGGGAACGTGTGACCCGTTACGAGGACGGCG
GCGTAATTACCGTTATGCAAGACACGTCTCTGGAGGATGGCTGCCTGGTGTATCACGTGCAGGTTCGCGG
TGTGAACTTCCCGAGCAATGGTGCTGTAATGCAAAAGAAAACCAAAGGTTGGGAGCCTACGGACTCCCAA
CTGACTGAAGAGCAGATCGCAGAATTTAAAGAGGCTTTCTCCCTATTTGACAAGGACGGGGATGGGACAA
TAACAACCAAGGAGATGGGGACGGTGATGCGGTCCCTGGGGCAGAACCCCACAGAAGCAGAGCTGCAGGA
CATGATCAATGAAGTAGATGCCGACGGTGACGGCACAATCGACTTCCCTGAGTTCCTGATTATGATGGCA
GGCAAAATGAAATACACAGACAGTGAAGAAGAAATTAGAGAAGCGTTCGGCGTGTTTGATAAGGATGGCA
ATGGCTACATCAGTGCAGCAGAGCTTCGCCACGTGATGACAAACCTTGGAGAGAAGTTAACAGATGAAGA
GGTTGATGAAATGATCAGGGAAGCAGACAGCGATGGGGATGGTCAGGTAAACTACGAAGAGTTTGTACAA
ATGATGACAGCGAAGTAGGTAAATTCACTCCTCAGGTGCAGGCTGCCTATCAGAAGGTGGTGGCTGGTGT
GGCCAATGCCCTGGCTCACAAATACCACTGAGATCTTTTTCCCTCTGCCAAAAATTATGGGGACATCATG
AAGCCCCTTGAGCATCTGACTTCTGGCTAATAAAGGAAATTTATTTTCATTGCAATAGTGTGTTGGAATT
TTTTGTGTCTCTCACTCGGAAGGACATATGGGAGGGCAAATCATTTAAAACATCAGAATGAGTATTTGGT
TTAGAGTTTGGCAACATATGCCCATATGCTGGCTGCCATGAACAAAGGTTGGCTATAAAGAGGTCATCAG
TATATGAAACAGCCCCCTGCTGTCCATTCCTTATTCCATAGAAAAGCCTTGACTTGAGGTTAGATTTTTT
TTATATTTTGTTTTGTGTTATTTTTTTCTTTAACATCCCTAAAATTTTCCTTACATGTTTTACTAGCCAG
ATTTTTCCTCCTCTCCTGACTACTCCCAGTCATAGCTGTCCCTCTTCTCTTATGAAGATCGGATCGCTAC
TAGAATTCGAGCTCGGAGACTAACTACGGTGAAAGAGACTTAGAAGGAGATTGAGAGATACTGGAGTTCC
GCGTTACATAACTTACGGTAAATGGCCCGCCTGGCTGACCGCCCAACGACCCCCGCCCATTGACGTCAAT
AATGACGTATGTTCCCATAGTAACGCCAATAGGGACTTTCCATTGACGTCAATGGGTGGAGTATTTACGG
TAAACTGCCCACTTGGCAGTACATCAAGTGTATCATATGCCAAGTACGCCCCCTATTGACGTCAATGACG
GTAAATGGCCCGCCTGGCATTATGCCCAGTACATGACCTTATGGGACTTTCCTACTTGGCAGTACATCTA
CGTATTAGTCATCGCTATTACCATGGTCGAGGTGAGCCCCACGTTCTGCTTCACTCTCCCCATCTCCCCC
CCCTCCCCACCCCCAATTTTGTATTTATTTATTTTTTAATTATTTTGTGCAGCGATGGGGGCGGGGGGGG
GGGGGGSGSGCGCCRGGGGGGGGGGGGGGGGGGGGGGGGGGGGGGGGGGGGGGGGGGGGGGGGGSGGSGG
CRGCCAAWCAGRGSGGSGCGCYCCGAAAGTTTCCTTTTWTGGCGRGGCGGCGGSGGCGGCGGCCCTATAA
AAAGCGAAGCGCGCGGCGGGCGGGAGTCGCTGCGCGCTGCCTTCGCCCCGTGCCCCGCTCCGCCGCCGCC
TCGCGCCGCCCGCCCCGGCTCTGACTGACCGCGTTACTCCCACAGGTGAGCGGGCGGGACGGCCCTTCTC
CTCCGGGCTGTAATTAGCGCTTGGTTTAATGACGGCTTGTTTCTTTTCTGTGGCTGCGTGAAAGCCTTGA
GGGGCTCCGGGAGGGCCCTTTGTGCGGGGGGAGCGGCTCGGGGGGTGCGTGCGTGTGTGTGTGCGTGGGG
AGCGCCGCGTGCGGCTCCGCGCTGCCCGGCGGCTGTGAGCGCTGCGGGCGCGGCGCGGGGCTTTGTGCGC
TCCGCAGTGTGCGCGAGGGGAGCGCGGCCGGGGGCGGTGCCCCGCGGTGCGGGGGGGGCTGCGAGGGGAA
CAAAGGCTGCGTGCGGGGTGTGTGCGTGGGGGGGTGAGCAGGGGGTGTGGGCGCGTCGGTCGGGCTGCAA
CCCCCCCCTGCACCCCCCTCCCCGAGTTGCTGAGCACGGCCCGGCTTCGGGTGCGGGGCTCCGTACGGGG
CGTGGCGCGGGGCTCGCCGTGCCGGGCGGGGGGTGGCGGCAGGTGGGGGTGCCGGGCGGGGCGGGGCCGC
CTCGGGCCGGGGRGGGCTCGGGGGAGGGGCGCGGCGGCCCCCGGAGCGCCGGCGGCTGTCGAGGCGCGGC
GAGCCGCAGCCATTGCCTTTTATGGTAATCGTGCGAGAGGGCGCAGGGACTTCCTTTGTCCCAAATCTGT
GCGGAGCCGAAATCTGGGAGGCGCCGCCGCACCCCCTCTAGCGGGCGCGGGGCGAAGCGGTGCGGCGCCG
GCAGGAAGGAAATGGGCGGGGAGGGCCTTCGTGCGTCGCCGCGCCGCCGTCCCCTTCTCCCTCTCCAGCC
TCGGGGCTGTCCGCGGGGGGACGGCTGCCTTCGGGGGGGACGGGGCAGGGCGGGGTTCGGCTTCTGGCGT
GTGACCGGCGGCTCTAGAGCCTCTGCTAACCATGTTCATGCCTTCTTCTTTTTCCTACAGCTCCTGGGCA
ACGTGCTGGTTATTGTGCTGTCTCATCATTTTGGCAAAGAATTCCGATCGCGCCACCATGGGCTGCGTGT
GCAGCAGCAACCCCGAGCTACCGGTCGCCACAATGGTAGCAGGTCATGCCTCTGGCAGCCCCGCATTCGG
GACCGCCTCTCATTCGAATTGCGAACATGAAGAGATCCACCTCGCCGGCTCGATCCAGCCGCATGGCGCG
CTTCTGGTCGTCAGCGAACATGATCATCGCGTCATCCAGGCCAGCGCCAACGCCGCGGAATTTCTGAATC
TCGGAAGCGTACTCGGCGTTCCGCTCGCCGAGATCGACGGCGATCTGTTGATCAAGATCCTGCCGCATCT
CGATCCCACCGCCGAAGGCATGCCGGTCGCGGTGCGCTGCCGGATCGGCAATCCCTCTACGGAGTACTGC
GGTCTGATGCATCGGCCTCCGGAAGGCGGGCTGATCATCGAACTCGAACGTGCCGGCCCGTCGATCGATC
TGTCAGGCACGCTGGCGCCGGCGCTGGAGCGGATCCGCACGGCGGGTTCACTGCGCGCGCTGTGCGATGA
CACCGTGCTGCTGTTTCAGCAGTGCACCGGCTACGACCGGGTGATGGTGTATCGTTTCGATGAGCAAGGC
CACGGCCTGGTATTCTCCGAGTGCCATGTGCCTGGGCTCGAATCCTATTTCGGCAACCGCTATCCGTCGT
CGCTGGTCCCGCAGATGGCGCGGCAGCTGTACGTGCGGCAGCGCGTCCGCGTGCTGGTCGACGTCACCTA
TCAGCCGGTGCCGCTGGAGCCGCGGCTGTCGCCGCTGACCGGGCGCGATCTCGACATGTCGGGCTGCTTC
CTGCGCTCGATGTCGCCGATCCATCTGCAGTTCCTGAAGGACATGGGCGTGCGCGCCACCCTGGCGGTGT
CGCTGGTGGTCGGCGGCAAGCTGTGGGGCCTGGTTGTCTGTCACCATTATCTGCCGCGCTTCATCCGTTT
CGAGCTGCGGGCGATCTGCAAACGGCTCGCCGAAAGGATCGCGACGCGGATCACCGCGCTTGAGAGCTAA
GCGGCCGCGACTCTAGATCATAATCAGCCATACCACATTTGTAGAGGTTTTACTTGCTTTAAAAAACCTC
CCACACCTCCCCCTGAACCTGAAACATAAAATGAATGCAATTGTTGTTGTTAACTTGTTTATTGCAGCTT
ATAATGGTTACAAATAAAGCAATAGCATCACAAATTTCACAAATAAAGCATTTTTTTCACTGCATTCTAG
TTGTGGTTTGTCCAAACTCATCAATGTATCTTAAGGCGCTTTACGAATTCCCATGGGGAGGCCGCGAATT
CTGAAAGACCCCACCTGTAGGTTTGGCAAGCCCAGGGATGTACGTCCCTAACCCGCTAGGGGGCAGCAAC
TAGTCCCAGGCCTGCACTGCCGCCTGCCGGCAGGGGTCCAGTCGCTAGCGCATGCCTGCACTACTGGAGT
TCCGCGTTACATAACTTACGGTAAATGGCCCGCCTGGCTGACCGCCCAACGACCCCCGCCCATTGACGTC
AATAATGACGTATGTTCCCATAGTAACGCCAATAGGGACTTTCCATTGACGTCAATGGGTGGAGTATTTA
CGGTAAACTGCCCACTTGGCAGTACATCAAGTGTATCATATGCCAAGTACGCCCCCTATTGACGTCAATG
ACGGTAAATGGCCCGCCTGGCATTATGCCCAGTACATGACCTTATGGGACTTTCCTACTTGGCAGTACAT
CTACGTATTAGTCATCGCTATTACCATGGTCGAGGTGAGCCCCACGTTCTGCTTCACTCTCCCCATCTCC
CCCCCCYCCCCMCCCCCAATTTTGTWTTTATTTWTTTTTTAATTWTTTTGKGCRGSGRKGGGGGSGGGGG
GGGGGGGGGCGCGCGCCAGGCGGGGCGGGGCGGGGCGAGGGGCGGGGCGGGGCGAGGCGGAGAGGTGCGG
CGGCAGCCAATCAGAGCGGCGCGCTCCGAAAGTTTCCTTTTATGGCGAGGCGGCGGCGGCGGCGGCCCTA
TAAAAAGCGAAGCGCGCGGCGGGCGGGAGTCGCTGCGCGCTGCCTTCGCCCCGTGCCCCGCTCCGCCGCC
GCCTCGCGCCGCCCGCCCCGGCTCTGACTGACCGCGTTACTCCCACAGGTGAGCGGGCGGGACGGCCCTT
CTCCTCCGGGCTGTAATTAGCGCTTGGTTTAATGACGGCTTGTTTCTTTTCTGTGGCTGCGTGAAAGCCT
TGAGGGGCTCCGGGAGGGCCCTTTGTGCGGGGGGAGCGGCTCGGGGGGTGCGTGCGTGTGTGTGTGCGTG
GGGAGCGCCGCGTGCGGCTCCGCGCTGCCCGGCGGCTGTGAGCGCTGCGGGCGCGGCGCGGGGCTTTGTG
CGCTCCGCAGTGTGCGCGAGGGGAGCGCGGCCGGGGGCGGTGCCCCGCGGTGCGGGGGGGGCTGCGAGGG
GAACAAAGGCTGCGTGCGGGGTGTGTGCGTGGGGGGGTGAGCAGGGGGTGTGGGCGCGTCGGTCGGGCTG
CAACCCCCCCTGCACCCCCCTCCCCGAGTTGCTGAGCACGGCCCGGCTTCGGGTGCGGGGCTCCGTACGG
GGCGTGGCGCGGGGCTCGCCGTGCCGGGCGGGGGGTGGCGGCAGGTGGGGGTGCCGGGCGGGGCGGGGCC
GCCTCGGGCCGGGGRGGGCTCGGGGGRGGGGCGCGGCGGCCCCCGGAGCGCCGGCGGCTGTCGAGGCGCG
GCGAGCCGCAGCCATTGCCTTTTATGGTAATCGTGCGAGAGGGCGCAGGGACTTCCTTTGTCCCAAATCT
GTGCGGAGCCGAAATCTGGGAGGCGCCGCCGCACCCCCTCTAGCGGGCGCGGGGCGAAGCGGTGCGGCGC
CGGCAGGAAGGAAATGGGCGGGGAGGGCCTTCGTGCGTCGCCGCGCCGCCGTCCCCTTCTCCCTCTCCAG
CCTCGGGGCTGTCCGCGGGGGGACGGCTGCCTTCGGGGGGGACGGGGCAGGGCGGGGTTCGGCTTCTGGC
GTGTGACCGGCGGCTCTAGAGCCTCTGCTAACCATGTTCATGCCTTCTTCTTTTTCCTACAGCTCCTGGG
CAACGTGCTGGTTATTGTGCTGTCTCATCATTTTGGCAAAGAATTCCGATCGCGCCACCATGGAGACGAC
TGTGAGGTATGAACAGGGGTCAGAGCTCACTAAAACTTCGAGCTCTCCAACAGCAGATGAGCCCACGATA
AAGATTGATGATGGTCGTGATGAGGGTAATGAACAAGACAGCTGTTCCAATACCATTAGGAGAAAAATTT
CCCCGTTTGTGATGTCATTTGGATTCAGAGTATTTGGAGTTGTGCTTATCATTGTAGACATCATAGTGGT
GATTGTGGATCTGGCCATCAGTGAGAAGAAAAGAGGCATTAGAGAGATTCTTGAAGGTGTTTCCCTGGCT
ATAGCACTCTTCTTCCTTGTTGATGTTCTCATGAGAGTGTTTGTTGAAGGCTTCAAGAACTATTTCCGGT
CCAAACTGAATACTTTGGATGCAGTCATAGTAGTGGGCACTCTGCTAATTAATATGACCTACTCCTTCTC
TGACCTTAGCTTTAACAGCCATAACGTGTATATTACCGCGGATAAACAGAAAAACGGCATTAAAGCGAAC
TTTACCGTGCGCCATAACGTGGAAGATGGCAGCGTGCAGCTGGCGGATCATTATCAGCAGAACACCCCGA
TTGGCGATGGCCCGGTGCTGCTGCCGGATAACCATTATCTGAGCACCCAGACCGTGCTGAGCAAAGATCC
GAACGAAAAACGCGATCACATGGTGCTGCTGGAATTTGTGACCGCAGCGGGCATTACACACGGCATGGAT
GAACTGTATGGCGGCACCGGCGGCAGCGCGAGCCAGGGCGAAGAACTGTTTACCGGCGTGGTGCCGATTC
TGGTGGAACTGGATGGCGATGTGAACGGCCATAAATTTAGCGTGCGCGGCGAAGGCGAAGGCGATGCGAC
CATTGGCAAACTGACCCTGAAATTTATTTGCACCACCGGCAAACTACCGGTGCCGTGGCCGACCCTGGTG
ACCACCTTAACCTATGGCGTGCAGTGCTTTAGCCGCTATCCGGATCATATGAAACGCCATGATTTTTTTA
AAAGCGCGATGCCGGAAGGCTATGTGCAGGAACGCACCATTAGCTTTAAAGATGATGGCAAATATAAAAC
CCGCGCGGTGGTGAAATTTGAAGGCGATACCCTGGTGAACCGCATTGAACTGAAAGGCACCGATTTTAAA
GAAGATGGCAACATTCTGGGGCATAAACTGGAATATAACACAGATCAGATGCCGCAGATGGTTACTCTTC
TTCGAGTTCTGAGAATTGTTATCTTAATAAGAATATTTCGCCTGGCTTCACAGAAGAAACAACTTGAAGT
GGTAACCTAGGTAAATTCACTCCTCAGGTGCAGGCTGCCTATCAGAAGGTGGTGGCTGGTGTGGCCAATG
CCCTGGCTCACAAATACCACTGAGATCTTTTTCCCTCTGCCAAAAATTATGGGGACATCATGAAGCCCCT
TGAGCATCTGACTTCTGGCTAATAAAGGAAATTTATTTTCATTGCAATAGTGTGTTGGAATTTTTTGTGT
CTCTCACTCGGAAGGACATATGGGAGGGCAAATCATTTAAAACATCAGAATGAGTATTTGGTTTAGAGTT
TGGCAACATATGCCCATATGCTGGCTGCCATGAACAAAGGTTGGCTATAAAGAGGTCATCAGTATATGAA
ACAGCCCCCTGCTGTCCATTCCTTATTCCATAGAAAAGCCTTGACTTGAGGTTAGATTTTTTTTATATTT
TGTTTTGTGTTATTTTTTTCTTTAACATCCCTAAAATTTTCCTTACATGTTTTACTAGCCAGATTTTTCC
TCCTCTCCTGACTACTCCCAGTCATAGCTGTCCCTCTTCTCTTATGAAGATCGGATCGCTCAGAGAGGAT
GCACATGTGACCGAGGGAGGAGCTGCAAGAACTCTTCCTCACGATAACTTCGTATAGGAGACTTTATACG
AAGTTAAGCGCTCACTGGCCGTCGTTTTACAGGGACACGAAGTGATCCGTTTAAACTATCAGTGTTTGAC
AGGATATATTGGCGGGTAAACCTAAGAGAAAAGAGCGTTTATTAGAATAATCGGATATTTAAAAGGGCGT
GAAAAGGTTTATCCGTTCGTCCATTTGTATGTGCCAGCCGCCTTTGCGACGCTCACCGGGCTGGTTGCCC
TCGCCGCTGGGCTGGCGGCCGTCTATGGCCCTGCAAACGCGCCAGAAACGCCGTCGAAGCCGTGTGCGAG
ACACCGCGGCCGCCGGCGTTGTGGATACCTCGCGGAAAACTTGGCCCTCACTGACAGATGAGGGGCGGAC
GTTGACACTTGAGGGGCCGACTCACCCGGCGCGGCGTTGACAGATGAGGGGCAGGCTCGATTTCGGCCGG
CGACGTGGAGCTGGCCAGCCTCGCAAATCGGCGAAAACGCCTGATTTTACGCGAGTTTCCCACAGATGAT
GTGGACAAGCCTGGGGATAAGTGCCCTGCGGTATTGACACTTGAGGGGCGCGACTACTGACAGATGAGGG
GCGCGATCCTTGACACTTGAGGGGCAGAGTGCTGACAGATGAGGGGCGCACCTATTGACATTTGAGGGGC
TGTCCACAGGCAGAAAATCCAGCATTTGCAAGGGTTTCCGCCCGTTTTTCGGCCACCGCTAACCTGTCTT
TTAACCTGCTTTTAAACCAATATTTATAAACCTTGTTTTTAACCAGGGCTGCGCCCTGTGCGCGTGACCG
CGCACGCCGAAGGGGGGTGCCCCCCCTTCTCGAACCCTCCCGGCCCGCTAACGCGGGCCTCCCATCCCCC
CAGGGGCTGCGCCCCTCGGCCGCGAACGGCCTCACCCCAAAAATGGCAGCGCTGGCCAATTCCCGAGTGC
GCGGAACCCCTATTTGTTTATTTTTCTAAATACATTCAAATATGTATCCGCTCATGAGACAATAACCCTG
ATAAATGCTTCAATAATATTGAAAAAGGAAGAGTATGGCTAAAATGAGAATATCACCGGAATTGAAAAAA
CTGATCGAAAAATACCGCTGCGTAAAAGATACGGAAGGAATGTCTCCTGCTAAGGTATATAAGCTGGTGG
GAGAAAATGAAAACCTATATTTAAAAATGACGGACAGCCGGTATAAAGGGACCACCTATGATGTGGAACG
GGAAAAGGACATGATGCTATGGCTGGAAGGAAAGCTGCCTGTTCCAAAGGTCCTGCACTTTGAACGGCAT
GATGGCTGGAGCAATCTGCTCATGAGTGAGGCCGATGGCGTCCTTTGCTCGGAAGAGTATGAAGATGAAC
AAAGCCCTGAAAAGATTATCGAGCTGTATGCGGAGTGCATCAGGCTCTTTCACTCCATCGACATATCGGA
TTGTCCCTATACGAATAGCTTAGACAGCCGCTTAGCCGAATTGGATTACTTACTGAATAACGATCTGGCC
GATGTGGATTGCGAAAACTGGGAAGAGGACACTCCATTTAAAGATCCGCGCGAGCTGTATGATTTTTTAA
AGACGGAAAAGCCCGAAGAGGAACTTGTCTTTTCCCACGGCGACCTGGGAGACAGCAACATCTTTGTGAA
AGATGGCAAAGTAAGTGGCTTTATTGATCTTGGGAGAAGCGGCAGGGCGGACAAGTGGTATGACATTGCC
TTCTGCGTCCGGTCGCTCAGGGAGGATATCGGGGAAGAACAGTATGTCGAGCTATTTTTTGACTTACTGG
GGATCAAGCCTGATTGGGAGAAAATAAAATATTATATTTTACTGGATGAATTGTTTTAGCTGTCAGACCA
AGTTTACTCATATATACTTTAGATTGATTTAAAACTTCATTTTTAATTTAAAAGGATCTAGGTGAAGATC
CTTTTTGATAATCTCATGACCAAAATCCCTTAACGTGAGTTTTCGTTCCACTGAGCGTCAGACCCCGTAG
AAAAGATCAAAGGATCTTCTTGAGATCCTTTTTTTCTGCGCGTAATCTGCTGCTTGCAAACAAAAAAACC
ACCGCTACCAGCGGTGGTTTGTTTGCCGGATCAAGAGCTACCAACTCTTTTTCCGAAGGTAACTGGCTTC
AGCAGAGCGCAGATACCAAATACTGTTCTTCTAGTGTAGCCGTAGTTAGGCCACCACTTCAAGAACTCTG
TAGCACCGCCTACATACCTCGCTCTGCTAATCCTGTTACCAGTGGCTGCTGCCAGTGGCGATAAGTCGTG
TCTTACCGGGTTGGACTCAAGACGATAGTTACCGGATAAGGCGCAGCGGTCGGGCTGAACGGGGGGTTCG
TGCACACAGCCCAGCTTGGAGCGAACGACCTACACCGAACTGAGATACCTACAGCGTGAGCTATGAGAAA
GCGCCACGCTTCCCGAAGGGAGAAAGGCGGACAGGTATCCGGTAAGCGGCAGGGTCGGAACAGGAGAGCG
CACGAGGGAGCTTCCAGGGGGAAACGCCTGGTATCTTTATAGTCCTGTCGGGTTTCGCCACCTCTGACTT
GAGCGTCGATTTTTGTGATGCTCGTCAGGGGGGCGGAGCCTATGGAAAAACGCCAGCAACGCGGCCTTTT
TACGGTTCCTGGCAGATCCTAGATGTGGCGCAACGATGCCGGCGACAAGCAGGAGCGCACCGACTTCTTC
CGCATCAAGTGTTTTGGCTCTCAGGCCGAGGCCCACGGCAAGTATTTGGGCAAGGGGTCGCTGGTATTCG
TGCAGGGCAAGATTCGGAATACCAAGTACGAGAAGGACGGCCAGACGGTCTACGGGACCGACTTCATTGC
CGATAAGGTGGATTATCTGGACACCAAGGCACCAGGCGGGTCAAATCAGGAATAAGGGCACATTGCCCCG
GCGTGAGTCGGGGCAATCCCGCAAGGAGGGTGAATGAATCGGACGTTTGACCGGAAGGCATACAGGCAAG
AACTGATCGACGCGGGGTTTTCCGCCGAGGATGCCGAAACCATCGCAAGCCGCACCGTCATGCGTGCGCC
CCGCGAAACCTTCCAGTCCGTCGGCTCGATGGTCCAGCAAGCTACGGCCAAGATCGAGCGCGACAGCGTG
CAACTGGCTCCCCCTGCCCTGCCCGCGCCATCGGCCGCCGTGGAGCGTTCGCGTCGTCTTGAACAGGAGG
CGGCAGGTTTGGCGAAGTCGATGACCATCGACACGCGAGGAACTATGACGACCAAGAAGCGAAAAACCGC
CGGCGAGGACCTGGCAAAACAGGTCAGCGAGGCCAAGCAGGCCGCGTTGCTGAAACACACGAAGCAGCAG
ATCAAGGAAATGCAGCTTTCCTTGTTCGATATTGCGCCGTGGCCGGACACGATGCGAGCGATGCCAAACG
ACACGGCCCGCTCTGCCCTGTTCACCACGCGCAACAAGAAAATCCCGCGCGAGGCGCTGCAAAACAAGGT
CATTTTCCACGTCAACAAGGACGTGAAGATCACCTACACCGGCGTCGAGCTGCGGGCCGACGATGACGAA
CTGGTGTGGCAGCAGGTGTTGGAGTACGCGAAGCGCACCCCTATCGGCGAGCCGATCACCTTCACGTTCT
ACGAGCTTTGCCAGGACCTGGGCTGGTCGATCAATGGCCGGTATTACACGAAGGCCGAGGAATGCCTGTC
GCGCCTACAGGCGACGGCGATGGGCTTCACGTCCGACCGCGTTGGGCACCTGGAATCGGTGTCGCTGCTG
CACCGCTTCCGCGTCCTGGACCGTGGCAAGAAAACGTCCCGTTGCCAGGTCCTGATCGACGAGGAAATCG
TCGTGCTGTTTGCTGGCGACCACTACACGAAATTCATATGGGAGAAGTACCGCAAGCTGTCGCCGACGGC
CCGACGGATGTTCGACTATTTCAGCTCGCACCGGGAGCCGTACCCGCTCAAGCTGGAAACCTTCCGCCTC
ATGTGCGGATCGGATTCCACCCGCGTGAAGAAGTGGCGCGAGCAGGTCGGCGAAGCCTGCGAAGAGTTGC
GAGGCAGCGGCCTGGTGGAACACGCCTGGGTCAATGATGACCTGGTGCATTGCAAACGCTAGGGCCTTGT
GGGGTCAGTTCCGGCTGGGGGTTCAGCAGCCCCTGCTCGGATCTGTTGGACCGGACAGTAGTCATGGTTG
ATGGGCTGCCTGTATCG
Features (pLannotate 1.2.2; 40 found; start..end, strand, type, name):
     51..75      +  misc_feature   LB T-DNA repeat: left border repeat from nopaline C58 T-DNA
    151..1329    +  promoter       EF-1α promoter: strong constitutive promoter for human elongation factor EF-1α
   1395..1428    +  protein_bind   loxP: Cre-mediated recombination occurs in the 8-bp core sequence (GCATACAT). Cre recombinase
   1429..1453    -  CDS            NeoR/KanR (fragment): aminoglycoside phosphotransferase confers resistance to neomycin, kanamycin, and G418 (Geneticin®)
   1530..1833    +  enhancer       CMV enhancer: human cytomegalovirus immediate early enhancer
   1835..2110    +  promoter       chicken β-actin promoter: No description available
   2111..3127    +  intron         chimeric intron: chimera between introns from chicken β-actin and rabbit β-globin
   3648..4364    +  CDS            cEGFP: cEGFP is a basic (constitutively fluorescent) green fluorescent protein published in 2008, derived from Aequorea victoria.
   4475..4555    +  CDS            HBB (fragment): HBB_PONPY - Experimental evidence at transcript level: Swiss-Prot protein existence level 2. Involved in oxygen transport from the lung to the various peripheral tissues. From Pongo pygmaeus (Bornean orangutan).
   4626..4681    +  polyA_signal   β-globin poly(A) signal: rabbit β-globin polyadenylation signal (Gil and Proudfoot, 1987)
   5089..5392    +  enhancer       CMV enhancer: human cytomegalovirus immediate early enhancer
   5544..5565    +  promoter       chicken β-actin promoter (fragment): No description available
   5669..6685    +  intron         chimeric intron: chimera between introns from chicken β-actin and rabbit β-globin
   6683..6760    +  CDS            HBB (fragment): HBB_LEPEU - Experimental evidence at protein level: Swiss-Prot protein existence level 1. Involved in oxygen transport from the lung to the various peripheral tissues. From Lepus europaeus (European hare).
   6819..6839    +  CDS            capTEV™ (fragment): composite tag for in vivo biotinylation, TEV protease cleavage, and 6xHis tagging
   6837..8135    +  CDS            RCaMP: RCaMP is a basic (constitutively fluorescent) red fluorescent protein published in 2013, derived from Entacmaea quadricolor.
   8138..8218    +  CDS            HBB (fragment): HBB_PONPY - Experimental evidence at transcript level: Swiss-Prot protein existence level 2. Involved in oxygen transport from the lung to the various peripheral tissues. From Pongo pygmaeus (Bornean orangutan).
   8289..8344    +  polyA_signal   β-globin poly(A) signal: rabbit β-globin polyadenylation signal (Gil and Proudfoot, 1987)
   8752..9055    +  enhancer       CMV enhancer: human cytomegalovirus immediate early enhancer
   9207..9228    +  promoter       chicken β-actin promoter (fragment): No description available
   9333..10350   +  intron         chimeric intron: chimera between introns from chicken β-actin and rabbit β-globin
  10463..11410   +  CDS            ORF frame 1: bright monomeric near-infrared fluorescent protein engineered from a bacterial phytochrome, with an emission maximum of 703 nm (Shcherbakova et al., 2016)
  11426..11509   +  CDS            large T antigen (fragment): large T antigen from SV40 (simian virus 40)
  11532..11653   +  polyA_signal   SV40 poly(A) signal: SV40 polyadenylation signal
  11692..11721   +  LTR            3' LTR (ΔU3) (fragment): self-inactivating 3' long terminal repeat (LTR) from Moloney murine leukemia virus
  11835..12138   +  enhancer       CMV enhancer: human cytomegalovirus immediate early enhancer
  12140..12415   +  promoter       chicken β-actin promoter: No description available
  12416..13432   +  intron         chimeric intron: chimera between introns from chicken β-actin and rabbit β-globin
  13953..14669   +  CDS            cEGFP: cEGFP is a basic (constitutively fluorescent) green fluorescent protein published in 2008, derived from Aequorea victoria.
  14780..14860   +  CDS            HBB (fragment): HBB_PONPY - Experimental evidence at transcript level: Swiss-Prot protein existence level 2. Involved in oxygen transport from the lung to the various peripheral tissues. From Pongo pygmaeus (Bornean orangutan).
  14931..14986   +  polyA_signal   β-globin poly(A) signal: rabbit β-globin polyadenylation signal (Gil and Proudfoot, 1987)
  15350..15373   +  CDS            PuroR (fragment): puromycin N-acetyltransferase; pac from Streptomyces; confers resistance to puromycin
  15374..15406   +  protein_bind   lox2272: Cre-mediated recombination occurs in the 8-bp core sequence (GGATACTT). lox2272 sites are compatible with each other, but incompatible with loxP or loxN sites (Lee and Saito, 1988). Cre recombinase
  15412..15431   +  CDS            lacZα (fragment): LacZα fragment of β-galactosidase; lacZ fragment
  15467..15491   +  misc_feature   RB T-DNA repeat: right border repeat from nopaline C58 T-DNA
  15588..16219   +  rep_origin     oriV: incP origin of replication
  16310..16414   +  promoter       AmpR promoter: bla
  16415..17209   +  CDS            KanR: aminoglycoside phosphotransferase; aphA-3; confers resistance to kanamycin
  17380..17968   +  rep_origin     ori: high-copy-number ColE1/pMB1/pBR322/pUC origin of replication
  18304..19449   +  CDS            trfA: TRFA_ECOLX - Experimental evidence at protein level: Swiss-Prot protein existence level 1. Also involved in plasmid copy number control, promoting intermolecular coupling of protein bound iterons at oriV, which inhibits replication initiation. From Escherichia coli.
