>Addgene plasmid #183760 | Bxb1_AJMA Sequencing Result | analyzer sequence | sequence record 363127
NNNNNNNNNNNNNNNNNNNNNNNNNNNNNNNNNCCCCCCGCCCGGCACGGCGAGCCCCGCGCCACGCCCC
GTACGGAGCCCCGCACCCGAAGCCGGGCCGTGCTCAGCAACTCGGGGAGGGGGGTGCAGGGGGGGTTGCA
GCCCGACCGACGCGCCCACACCCCCYGCYCMCCCCCCCCCCCCCMCCCCCCCCCCCCCCCCCCCCYTCCC
CCCCCCCCCCCCCCCCCCCCCCCCCCCCCCCCCCCCCCCCCCCCCCCCCCCCCCCCCCCCCCCCCCCCCC
CCCCCCCCCCCCCCCCCCCCCCCCCCCCCCCCCCCCCCCCCCCCCCCCCCCCCCCCCCCCCCCCCCCCCC
CCCCCCCCCSCCCCCCCCCCCCCHCCCCCCCCCCCCCCCCCCCCCCCCCCCCCCCCCSCCCCSCCCCKCB
KGGCGCSCSCCCCCCCCCCCCGCCCCCATCGCTGCACAAAATAATTAAAAAATAAATAAATACAAAATTG
GGGGTGGGGAGGGGGGGGAGATGGGGAGAGTGAAGCAGAACGTGGGGCTCACCTCGACCATGGTAATAGC
GATGACTAATACGTAGATGTACTGCCAAGTAGGAAAGTCCCATAAGGTCATGTACTGGGCATAATGCCAG
GCGGGCCATTTACCGTCATTGACGTCAATAGGGGGCGTACTTGGCATATGATACACTTGATGTACTGCCA
AGTGGGCAGTTTACCGTAAATACTCCACCCATTGACGTCAATGGAAAGTCCCTATTGGCGTTACTATGGG
AACATACGTCATTATTGACGTCAATGGGCGGGGGTCGTTGGGCGGTCAGCCAGGCGGGCCATTTACCGTA
AGTTATGTAACGCGGAACTCCAGTATCTCTCAATCTCCTTCTAAGTCTCTTTCACCGTAGTTAGTCTCCG
GATCCGAATTGGCAGCTACGATGCCTGCTTGCCGAATATCATGATAACTTCGTATAATGTATGCTATACG
AAGTTATGGATCCGGATGATCCTGACGACGGAGACCGCCGTCGTCGACAAGCCGGCCATGGTGGCGAATT
CCTCACGACACCTGAAATGGAAGAAAAAAACTTTGAACCACTGTCTGAGGCTTGAGAATGAACCAAGATC
CAAACTCAAAAAGGGCAAATTCCAAGGAGAATTACATCAAGTGCCAAGCTGGCCTAACTTCAGTCTCCAC
CCACTCAGTGTGGGGAAACTCCATCGCATAAAACCCCTCCCCCCAACCTAAAGACGACGTACTCCAAAAG
CTCGAGAACTAATCGAGGTGCCTGGACGGCGCCCGGTACTCCGTGGAGTCACATGAAGCGACGGCTGAGG
ACGGAAAGGCCCTTTTCCTTTGTGTGGGTGACTCACCCGCCCGCTCTCCCGAGCGCCGCGTCCTCCATTT
TGAGCTCCCTGCAGCAGGGCCGGGAAGCGGCCATCTTTCCGCTCACGCAACTGGTGCCGACCGGGCCAGC
CTTGCCGCCCAGGGCGGGGCGATACACGGCGGCGCGAGGCCAGGCACCAGAGCAGGCCGGCCAGCTTGAG
ACTACCCCCGTCCGATTCTCGGTGGCCGCGCTCGCAGGCCCCGCCTCGCCGAACATGTGCGCTGGGACGC
ACGGGCCCCGTCGCCGCCCGCGGCCCCAAAAACCGAAATACCAGTGTGCAGATCTTGGCCCGCATTTACA
AGACTATCTTGCCAGAAAAAAAGCGTCGCAGCAGGTCATCAAAAATTTTAAATGGCTAGAGACTTATCGA
AAGCAGCGAGACAGGCGCGAAGGTGCCACCAGATTCGCACGCGGCGGCCCCAGCGCCCAGGCCAGGCCTC
AACTCAAGCACGAGGCGAAGGGGCTCCTTAAGCGCAAGGCCTCGAACTCTCCCACCCACTTCCAACCCGA
AGCTCGGGATCAAGAATCACGTACTGCAGCCAGGTGGAAGTAATTCAAGGCACGCAAGGGCCATAACCCG
TAAAGAGGCCAGGCCCGCGGGAACCACACACGGCACTTACCTGTGTTCTGGCGGCAAACCCGTTGCGAAA
AAGAACGTTCACGGCGACTACTGCACTTATATACGGTTCTCCCCCACCCTCGGGAAAAAGGCGGAGCCAG
TACACGACATCACTTTCCCAGTTTACCCCGCGCCACCTTCTCTAGGCACCGGTTCAATTGCCGACCCCTC
CCCCCAACTTCTCGGGGACTGTGGGCGATGTGCGCTCTGCCCACTGACGGGCACCGGAGCCAATGGCACA
GAGTGTTCAACCCCAGTACATTAAAAACGTCCGCAATGTGTTATTAAGTTGTCTAAGCGTCAATTTGTTT
ACACCACAATATATCCTGCCACCAGCCAGCCAACAGCTCCCCGACCGGCAGCTCGGCACAAAATCACCAC
TCGATACAGGCAGCCCATCAACCATGACTACTGTCCGGTCCAACAGATCCGAGCAGGGGCTGCTGAACCC
CCAGCCGGAACTGACCCCACAAGGCCCTAGCGTTTGCAATGCACCAGGTCATCATTGACCCAGGCGTGTT
CCACCAGGCCGCTGCCTCGCAACTCTTCGCAGGCTTCGCCGACCTGCTCGCGCCACTTCTTCACGCGGGT
GGAATCCGATCCGCACATGAGGCGGAAGGTTTCCAGCTTGAGCGGGTACGGCTCCCGGTGCGAGCTGAAA
TAGTCGAACATCCGTCGGGCCGTCGGCGACAGCTTGCGGTACTTCTCCCATATGAATTTCGTGTAGTGGT
CGCCAGCAAACAGCACGACGATTTCCTCGTCGATCAGGACCTGGCAACGGGACGTTTTCTTGCCACGGTC
CAGGACGCGGAAGCGGTGCAGCAGCGACACCGATTCCAGGTGCCCAACGCGGTCGGACGTGAAGCCCATC
GCCGTCGCCTGTAGGCGCGACAGGCATTCCTCGGCCTTCGTGTAATACCGGCCATTGATCGACCAGCCCA
GGTCCTGGCAAAGCTCGTAGAACGTGAAGGTGATCGGCTCGCCGATAGGGGTGCGCTTCGCGTACTCCAA
CACCTGCTGCCACACCAGTTCGTCATCGTCGGCCCGCAGCTCGACGCCGGTGTAGGTGATCTTCACGTCC
TTGTTGACGTGGAAAATGACCTTGTTTTGCAGCGCCTCGCGCGGGATTTTCTTGTTGCGCGTGGTGAACA
GGGCAGAGCGGGCCGTGTCGTTTGGCATCGCTCGCATCGTGTCCGGCCACGGCGCAATATCGAACAAGGA
AAGCTGCATTTCCTTGATCTGCTGCTTCGTGTGTTTCAGCAACGCGGCCTGCTTGGCCTCGCTGACCTGT
TTTGCCAGGTCCTCGCCGGCGGTTTTTCGCTTCTTGGTCGTCATAGTTCCTCGCGTGTCGATGGTCATCG
ACTTCGCCAAACCTGCCGCCTCCTGTTCAAGACGACGCGAACGCTCCACGGCGGCCGATGGCGCGGGCAG
GGCAGGGGGAGCCAGTTGCACGCTGTCGCGCTCGATCTTGGCCGTAGCTTGCTGGACCATCGAGCCGACG
GACTGGAAGGTTTCGCGGGGCGCACGCATGACGGTGCGGCTTGCGATGGTTTCGGCATCCTCGGCGGAAA
ACCCCGCGTCGATCAGTTCTTGCCTGTATGCCTTCCGGTCAAACGTCCGATTCATTCACCCTCCTTGCGG
GATTGCCCCGACTCACGCCGGGGCAATGTGCCCTTATTCCTGATTTGACCCGCCTGGTGCCTTGGTGTCC
AGATAATCCACCTTATCGGCAATGAAGTCGGTCCCGTAGACCGTCTGGCCGTCCTTCTCGTACTTGGTAT
TCCGAATCTTGCCCTGCACGAATACCAGCGACCCCTTGCCCAAATACTTGCCGTGGGCCTCGGCCTGAGA
GCCAAAACACTTGATGCGGAAGAAGTCGGTGCGCTCCTGCTTGTCGCCGGCATCGTTGCGCCACATCTAG
GATCTGCCAGGAACCGTAAAAAGGCCGCGTTGCTGGCGTTTTTCCATAGGCTCCGCCCCCCTGACGAGCA
TCACAAAAATCGACGCTCAAGTCAGAGGTGGCGAAACCCGACAGGACTATAAAGATACCAGGCGTTTCCC
CCTGGAAGCTCCCTCGTGCGCTCTCCTGTTCCGACCCTGCCGCTTACCGGATACCTGTCCGCCTTTCTCC
CTTCGGGAAGCGTGGCGCTTTCTCATAGCTCACGCTGTAGGTATCTCAGTTCGGTGTAGGTCGTTCGCTC
CAAGCTGGGCTGTGTGCACGAACCCCCCGTTCAGCCCGACCGCTGCGCCTTATCCGGTAACTATCGTCTT
GAGTCCAACCCGGTAAGACACGACTTATCGCCACTGGCAGCAGCCACTGGTAACAGGATTAGCAGAGCGA
GGTATGTAGGCGGTGCTACAGAGTTCTTGAAGTGGTGGCCTAACTACGGCTACACTAGAAGAACAGTATT
TGGTATCTGCGCTCTGCTGAAGCCAGTTACCTTCGGAAAAAGAGTTGGTAGCTCTTGATCCGGCAAACAA
ACCACCGCTGGTAGCGGTGGTTTTTTTGTTTGCAAGCAGCAGATTACGCGCAGAAAAAAAGGATCTCAAG
AAGATCCTTTGATCTTTTCTACGGGGTCTGACGCTCAGTGGAACGAAAACTCACGTTAAGGGATTTTGGT
CATGAGATTATCAAAAAGGATCTTCACCTAGATCCTTTTAAATTAAAAATGAAGTTTTAAATCAATCTAA
AGTATATATGAGTAAACTTGGTCTGACAGCTAAAACAATTCATCCAGTAAAATATAATATTTTATTTTCT
CCCAATCAGGCTTGATCCCCAGTAAGTCAAAAAATAGCTCGACATACTGTTCTTCCCCGATATCCTCCCT
GAGCGACCGGACGCAGAAGGCAATGTCATACCACTTGTCCGCCCTGCCGCTTCTCCCAAGATCAATAAAG
CCACTTACTTTGCCATCTTTCACAAAGATGTTGCTGTCTCCCAGGTCGCCGTGGGAAAAGACAAGTTCCT
CTTCGGGCTTTTCCGTCTTTAAAAAATCATACAGCTCGCGCGGATCTTTAAATGGAGTGTCCTCTTCCCA
GTTTTCGCAATCCACATCGGCCAGATCGTTATTCAGTAAGTAATCCAATTCGGCTAAGCGGCTGTCTAAG
CTATTCGTATAGGGACAATCCGATATGTCGATGGAGTGAAAGAGCCTGATGCACTCCGCATACAGCTCGA
TAATCTTTTCAGGGCTTTGTTCATCTTCATACTCTTCCGAGCAAAGGACGCCATCGGCCTCACTCATGAG
CAGATTGCTCCAGCCATCATGCCGTTCAAAGTGCAGGACCTTTGGAACAGGCAGCTTTCCTTCCAGCCAT
AGCATCATGTCCTTTTCCCGTTCCACATCATAGGTGGTCCCTTTATACCGGCTGTCCGTCATTTTTAAAT
ATAGGTTTTCATTTTCTCCCACCAGCTTATATACCTTAGCAGGAGACATTCCTTCCGTATCTTTTACGCA
GCGGTATTTTTCGATCAGTTTTTTCAATTCCGGTGATATTCTCATTTTAGCCATACTCTTCCTTTTTCAA
TATTATTGAAGCATTTATCAGGGTTATTGTCTCATGAGCGGATACATATTTGAATGTATTTAGAAAAATA
AACAAATAGGGGTTCCGCGCACTCGGGAATTGGCCAGCGCTGCCATTTTTGGGGTGAGGCCGTTCGCGGC
CGAGGGGCGCAGCCCCTGGGGGGATGGGAGGCCCGCGTTAGCGGGCCGGGAGGGTTCGAGAAGGGGGGGC
ACCCCCCTTCGGCGTGCGCGGTCACGCGCACAGGGCGCAGCCCTGGTTAAAAACAAGGTTTATAAATATT
GGTTTAAAAGCAGGTTAAAAGACAGGTTAGCGGTGGCCGAAAAACGGGCGGAAACCCTTGCAAATGCTGG
ATTTTCTGCCTGTGGACAGCCCCTCAAATGTCAATAGGTGCGCCCCTCATCTGTCAGCACTCTGCCCCTC
AAGTGTCAAGGATCGCGCCCCTCATCTGTCAGTAGTCGCGCCCCTCAAGTGTCAATACCGCAGGGCACTT
ATCCCCAGGCTTGTCCACATCATCTGTGGGAAACTCGCGTAAAATCAGGCGTTTTCGCCGATTTGCGAGG
CTGGCCAGCTCCACGTCGCCGGCCGAAATCGAGCCTGCCCCTCATCTGTCAACGCCGCGCCGGGTGAGTC
GGCCCCTCAAGTGTCAACGTCCGCCCCTCATCTGTCAGTGAGGGCCAAGTTTTCCGCGAGGTATCCACAA
CGCCGGCGGCCGCGGTGTCTCGCACACGGCTTCGACGGCGTTTCTGGCGCGTTTGCAGGGCCATAGACGG
CCGCCAGCCCAGCGGCGAGGGCAACCAGCCCGGTGAGCGTCGCAAAGGCGGCTGGCACATACAAATGGAC
GAACGGATAAACCTTTTCACGCCCTTTTAAATATCCGATTATTCTAATAAACGCTCTTTTCTCTTAGGTT
TACCCGCCAATATATCCTGTCAAACACTGATAGTTTAAACGGATCACTTCGTGTCCCTGTAAAACGACGG
CCAGTGAGCGCTTAACTTCGTATAAAGTCTCCTATACGAAGTTATCGTGAGGAAGAGTTCTTGCAGCTCC
TCCCTCGGTCACATGTGCATCCTCTCTGAGCGATCCGATCTTCATAAGAGAAGAGGGACAGCTATGACTG
GGAGTAGTCAGGAGAGGAGGAAAAATCTGGCTAGTAAAACATGTAAGGAAAATTTTAGGGATGTTAAAGA
AAAAAATAACACAAAACAAAATATAAAAAAAATCTAACCTCAAGTCAAGGCTTTTCTATGGAATAAGGAA
TGGACAGCAGGGGGCTGTTTCATATACYGATGACCTCTTTATAGCCAACCTTTGTTCATGGCAGCCAGCA
TATGGGCATATGTTGCCAAACTCTAAACCAAATACTCATTCTGATGTTTTAAATGATTTGCCCTCCCATA
TGTCCTTCCGAGTGAGAGACACAAAAAATTCCAACACACTATTGCAATGAAAATAAATTTCCTTTATTAG
CCAGAAGTCAGATGCTCAAGGGGCTTCATGATGTCCCCATAATTTTTGGCAGAGGGAAAAAGATCTCAGT
GGTATTTGTGAGCCAGGGCATTGGCCACACCAGCCACCACCTTCTGATAGGCAGCCTGCACCTGAGGAGT
GAATTTACCTACTTCGCTGTCATCATTTGTACAAACTCTTCGTAGTTTACCTGACCATCCCCATCGCTGT
CTGCTTCCCTGATCATTTCATCAACCTCTTCATCTGTTAACTTCTCTCCAAGGTTTGTCATCACGTGGCG
AAGCTCTGCTGCACTGATGTAGCCATTGCCATCCTTATCAAACACGCCGAACGCTTCTCTAATTTCTTCT
TCACTGTCTGTGTATTTCATTTTGCCTGCCATCATAATCAGGAACTCAGGGAAGTCGATTGTGCCGTCAC
CGTCGGCATCTACTTCATTGATCATGTCCTGCAGCTCTGCTTCTGTGGGGTTCTGCCCCAGGGACCGCAT
CACCGTCCCCATCTCCTTGGTTGTTATTGTCCCATCCCCGTCCTTGTCAAATAGGGAGAAAGCCTCTTTA
AATTCTGCGATCTGCTCTTCAGTCAGTTGGGAGTCCGTAGGCTCCCAACCTTTGGTTTTCTTTTGCATTA
CAGCACCATTGCTCGGGAAGTTCACACCGCGAACCTGCACGTGATACACCAGGCAGCCATCCTCCAGAGA
CGTGTCTTGCATAACGGTAATTACGCCGCCGTCCTCGTAACGGGTCACACGTTCCCAGGTAAAACCTTCC
GGGAAGGACTGCTTAAAGAAATCCGGGATGCCTTTCGGATATTTGATGAAGGTACGGGAGCCATACATAA
AGGACGTCGCCAGGATGTCGAACGCAAACGGCAGCGGACCACCCTCGATCACTTTGATACGCATAGTCTG
GGTGCCCATATACGGGTTGCCTTCGCCTTCACCAGTGCATTTGAACTGGTGGCCGTTTACGGAGCCTTCC
AGAACCACTTTCATACGCATGTTCTCCTTGATCAGGGAGTTCATGCTCCCTCCGGTACCGCCGCCACCAC
CCAGGCCCACAAACTTGGCAACTGCGTGTTCACGCTGTACGACAAACATTTCGTTATCGCTCTCCTCCAG
GCGCTCCAGACGGTGGCTGACGTAATGAATGGCAGGCATCTTAATGTTGCCGACAGTCTTTTTGGAGCGG
TAGGTGGTCACGAAAGAACAGGACAGGTGACCGCCGCCATCAACTTTCAGCGCCATGTGAGTGTAACCAC
GCAGACCACCATCCGCTGGGTACATCATTTCGGTGTTGTTCGCTGAGCTCAGCCGACCTATAGCTCTGAC
TGCGTGACCCCACTTATTCCACTTACGTCGCGATGAGTCGACCATTGTTGCGAGATCCTTATCGTCATCG
TCGTACAGATCCCGACCCATTTGCTGTCCACCAGTCATGCTAGCCATACCATGATGATGATGATGATGAG
AACCTCCTCCAGTCTTGTTAATATCAAGTCCAGCCAACTTAAGAGCAAGCTCGTTCTGCAGCATGGTGGC
GCGATCGGAATTCTTTGCCAAAATGATGAGACAGCACAATAACCAGCACGTTGCCCAGGAGCTGTAGGAA
AAAGAAGAAGGCATGAACATGGTTAGCAGAGGCTCTAGAGCCGCCGGTCACACGCCAGAAGCCGAACCCC
GCCCTGCCCCGTCCCCCCCGAAGGCAGCCGTCCCCCCGCGGACAGCCCCGAGGCTGGAGAGGGAGAAGGG
GACGGCGGCGCGGCGACGCACGAAGGCCCTCCCCGCCCATTTCCTTCCTGCCGGCGCCGCACCGCTTCGC
CCCGCGCCCGCTAGAGGGGGTGCGGCGGCGCCTCCCAGATTTCGGCTCCGCACAGATTTGGGACAAAGGA
AGTCCCTGCGCCCTCTCGCACGATTACCATAAAAGGCAATGGCTGCGGCTCGCCGCGCCTCGACAGCCGC
CGGCGCTCCGGGGGCCGCCGCGCCCCTCCCCCGAGCCCTCCCCGGCCCGAGGCGGCCCCGCCCCGCCCGG
CACCCCCACCTGCCGCCACCCCCCGCCCGGCACGGCGAGCCCCGCGCCACGCCCCGTACGGAGCCCCGCA
CCCGAAGCCGGGCCGTGCTCAGCAACTCGGGGAGGGGGGTGCAGGGGGGGTTGCAGCCCGACCGACGCGC
CCACACCCCCTGCTCACCCCCCCACGCACACACCCCGCACGCAGCCTTTGTTCCCCTCGCAGCCCCCCCC
GCACCGCGGGGCACCGCCCCCGGCCGCGCTCCCCTCGCGCACACTGCGGAGCGCACAAAGCCCCGCGCCG
CGCCCGCAGCGCTCACAGCCGCCGGGCAGCGCGGAGCCGCACGCGGCGCTCCCCACGCACACACACACGC
ACGCACCCCCCGAGCCGCTCCCCCCGCACAAAGGGCCCTCCCGGAGCCCCTCAAGGCTTTCACGCAGCCA
CAGAAAAGAAACAAGCCGTCATTAAACCAAGCGCTAATTACAGCCCGGAGGAGAAGGGCCGTCCCGCCCG
CTCACCTGTGGGAGTAACGCGGTCAGTCAGAGCCGGGGCGGGCGGCGCGAGGCGGCGGCGGAGCGGGGCA
CGGGGCGAAGGCAGCGCGCAGCGACTCCCGCCCGCCGCGCGCTTCGCTTTTTATAGGGCCGCCGCCGCCG
CCGCCTCGCCATAAAAGGAAACTTTCGGAGCGCGCCGCTCTGATTGGCTGCCGCCGCACCTCTCCGCCTC
GCCCCGCCCCGCCCCTCGCCCCBSYCYSCCCCSCCYBGCSCNCNCCCCCCCCCCCCCCCCCCCCCCCCNS
CCCCCCCCCYYMNMMCMMCNMCHMNCHCCSCCCCCYCCCCCSSCCSCCCCCCCCCCCCCCCCCCCCCCCC
CCCCCCCCCCCCCCCCCCCCCCCCCCCCCCCCCCCCCCCCCCCNNNNNNNNNNNNNNNNNNNNNNNNNNN
NNNNNNN
Features (pLannotate 1.2.2; 29 found; start..end, strand, type, name):
     34..178     -  intron         chimeric intron (fragment): chimera between introns from chicken β-actin and rabbit β-globin
    211..232     -  promoter       chicken β-actin promoter (fragment): No description available
    344..365     -  promoter       chicken β-actin promoter (fragment): No description available
    386..407     -  promoter       chicken β-actin promoter (fragment): No description available
    424..547     -  promoter       chicken β-actin promoter (fragment): contains a 21-bp deletion relative to the standard chicken β-actin promoter
    549..852     -  enhancer       CMV enhancer: human cytomegalovirus immediate early enhancer
    929..953     +  CDS            NeoR/KanR (fragment): aminoglycoside phosphotransferase confers resistance to neomycin, kanamycin, and G418 (Geneticin®)
    954..987     -  protein_bind   loxP: Cre-mediated recombination occurs in the 8-bp core sequence (GCATACAT). Cre recombinase
   1053..2231    -  promoter       EF-1α promoter: strong constitutive promoter for human elongation factor EF-1α
   2307..2331    -  misc_feature   LB T-DNA repeat: left border repeat from nopaline C58 T-DNA
   2480..3625    -  CDS            trfA: TRFA_ECOLX - Experimental evidence at protein level: Swiss-Prot protein existence level 1. Also involved in plasmid copy number control, promoting intermolecular coupling of protein bound iterons at oriV, which inhibits replication initiation. From Escherichia coli.
   3961..4549    -  rep_origin     ori: high-copy-number ColE1/pMB1/pBR322/pUC origin of replication
   4720..5514    -  CDS            KanR: aminoglycoside phosphotransferase; aphA-3; confers resistance to kanamycin
   5515..5619    -  promoter       AmpR promoter: bla
   5710..6341    -  rep_origin     oriV: incP origin of replication
   6438..6462    -  misc_feature   RB T-DNA repeat: right border repeat from nopaline C58 T-DNA
   6498..6517    -  CDS            lacZα (fragment): LacZα fragment of β-galactosidase; lacZ fragment
   6523..6555    -  protein_bind   lox2272: Cre-mediated recombination occurs in the 8-bp core sequence (GGATACTT). lox2272 sites are compatible with each other, but incompatible with loxP or loxN sites (Lee and Saito, 1988). Cre recombinase
   6556..6579    -  CDS            PuroR (fragment): puromycin N-acetyltransferase; pac from Streptomyces; confers resistance to puromycin
   6943..6998    -  polyA_signal   β-globin poly(A) signal: rabbit β-globin polyadenylation signal (Gil and Proudfoot, 1987)
   7069..7149    -  CDS            HBB (fragment): HBB_PONPY - Experimental evidence at transcript level: Swiss-Prot protein existence level 2. Involved in oxygen transport from the lung to the various peripheral tissues. From Pongo pygmaeus (Bornean orangutan).
   7152..8450    -  CDS            RCaMP: RCaMP is a basic (constitutively fluorescent) red fluorescent protein published in 2013, derived from Entacmaea quadricolor.
   8448..8468    -  CDS            capTEV™ (fragment): composite tag for in vivo biotinylation, TEV protease cleavage, and 6xHis tagging
   8527..8604    -  CDS            HBB (fragment): HBB_LEPEU - Experimental evidence at protein level: Swiss-Prot protein existence level 1. Involved in oxygen transport from the lung to the various peripheral tissues. From Lepus europaeus (European hare).
   8602..9618    -  intron         chimeric intron: chimera between introns from chicken β-actin and rabbit β-globin
   9619..9752    -  promoter       chicken β-actin promoter (fragment): contains a 21-bp deletion relative to the standard chicken β-actin promoter
   9777..9797    -  promoter       chicken β-actin promoter (fragment): contains a 21-bp deletion relative to the standard chicken β-actin promoter
   9849..9870    -  promoter       chicken β-actin promoter (fragment): No description available
   9892..9913    -  promoter       chicken β-actin promoter (fragment): No description available
