[The description below was written by a language model from this plasmid's Addgene catalogue record and pLannotate feature annotations shown in this document.]
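Description:
Bxb1_AJMA is a roughly 19.5 kb donor plasmid for Bxb1 integrase-mediated insertion of a multi-reporter payload into human pluripotent stem cells, built for the STRAIGHT-IN large-payload targeting platform. It is catalogued as a mammalian expression vector on a pBR322/pUC-type backbone. The full-sequence annotation shows a high-copy ColE1/pUC origin, a kanamycin resistance gene (aphA-3) under the bla promoter, and an additional incP oriV with its trfA replication initiator. Nopaline T-DNA left and right border repeats are also present, pointing to a binary-vector-like ancestry, though they have no stated role here.

The payload consists of four tandem transcription units in the same orientation. Each is driven by a CAG-type promoter (CMV enhancer, chicken β-actin promoter and chimeric intron). The first and fourth units carry ASAP2f, a genetically encoded voltage indicator; the annotation tool detects its GFP-derived portion as "cEGFP". Both end in rabbit β-globin poly(A) signals. The second unit encodes the red calcium indicator jRCaMP1b with a nuclear export signal, and the third encodes the near-infrared protein miRFP703 targeted to the membrane by an Lck tag, followed by an SV40 poly(A).

Upstream lies an EF-1α promoter followed by loxP, and a lox2272 site sits downstream of the cassettes. These incompatible lox sites could allow Cre-mediated removal of auxiliary sequences after integration, although the record does not say so explicitly. The Bxb1 attachment site is not annotated. A second, partial 9.9 kb sequencing record covers the backbone and only some of the cassettes, probably because the repeated promoter units collapsed during assembly. The construct supports combined optical readout of voltage and calcium alongside a membrane label.
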