Addgene plasmid #183760: Bxb1_AJMA
Purpose: Bxb1-specific donor plasmid for integrating transcription units for expressing ASAP2f (2 copies), jRCaMP1b and membrane-localised miRFP703
Depositing lab: Richard Davis. Depositing organization: Leiden University Medical Center. Publication: STRAIGHT-IN enables high-throughput targeting of large DNA payloads in human pluripotent stem cells. Blanch-Asensio A, Grandela C, Brandao KO, de Korte T, Mei H, Ariyurek Y, Yiangou L, Mol MPH, van Meer BJ, Kloet SL, Mummery CL, Davis RP. Cell Rep Methods. 2022 Sep 22;2(10):100300. doi: 10.1016/j.crmeth.2022.100300. eCollection 2022 Oct 24. PubMed 36313798.
Backbone
  Vector backbone: pBR322/pUC
  Total vector size (bp): 19499
  Vector type: Mammalian Expression
Growth in bacteria
  Bacterial resistance: Kanamycin, 50 μg/mL
  Growth temperature: 37°C
  Growth strain: DH5alpha
  Copy number: High Copy
Gene/Insert 1
  Gene/Insert name: ASAP2f
  Species: Synthetic
  Insert size (bp): 1300
Gene/Insert 2
  Gene/Insert name: jRCaMP1b
  Species: Synthetic
  Insert size (bp): 1200
  Tag / fusion protein: NES
Gene/Insert 3
  Gene/Insert name: miRFP703
  Species: Synthetic
  Insert size (bp): 950
  Tag / fusion protein: Lck
Gene/Insert 4
  Gene/Insert name: ASAP2f
  Species: Synthetic
  Insert size (bp): 1300
Terms and licenses: Academic/Nonprofit Terms; Industry Terms: Not Available to Industry
How to cite: Bxb1_AJMA was a gift from Richard Davis (Addgene plasmid # 183760 ; http://n2t.net/addgene:183760 ; RRID:Addgene_183760)
